>Addgene plasmid #214561 | AiP1862 - pAAV-AiE2566m-minBG-SYFP2-WPRE-BGHpA | addgene full sequence | sequence record 432574 | Addgene NGS Result
[92 nt withheld, positions 1-92]
CCTTTGACGTTGGAGTCCACGTTCTTT
[37 nt withheld, positions 120-156]
ACTCTATCTCGGGCTATTCTTTTGATTTATAAGGGATTTTGCCGATTTCGGTCTATTGGTTAAAAAATGA
GCTGATTTAACAAAAATTTAACGCGAATTTTAACAAAATATTAACGTTTACAATTTTATGGTGCACTCTC
AGTACAATCTGCTCTGATGCCGCATAGTTAAGCCAGCCCCGACACCCGCCAACACCCGCTGACGCGCCCT
GACGGGCTTGTCTGCTCCCGGCATCCGCTTACAGACAAGCTGTGACCGTCTCCGGGAGCTGCATGTGTCA
GAGGTTTTCACCGTCATCACCGAAACGCGCGAGACGAAAGGGCCTCGTGATACGCCTATTTTTATAGGTT
AATGTCATGATAATAATGGTTTCTTAGACGTCAGGTGGCACTTTTCGGGGAAATGTGCGCGGAACCCCTA
TTTGTTTATTTTTCTAAATACATTCAAATATGTATCCGCTCATGAGACAATAACCCTGATAAATGCTTCA
ATAATATTGAAAAAGGAAGAGTATGAGTATTCAACATTTCCGTGTCGCCCTTATTCCCTTTTTTGCGGCA
TTTTGCCTTCCTGTTTTTGCTCACCCAGAAACGCTGGTGAAAGTAAAAGATGCTGAAGATCAGTTGGGTG
CACGAGTGGGTTACATCGAACTGGATCTCAACAGCGGTAAGATCCTTGAGAGTTTTCGCCCCGAAGAACG
TTTTCCAATGATGAGCACTTTTAAAGTTCTGCTATGTGGCGCGGTATTATCCCGTATTGACGCCGGGCAA
GAGCAACTCGGTCGCCGCATACACTATTCTCAGAATGACTTGGTTGAGTACTCACCAGTCACAGAAAAGC
ATCTTACGGATGGCATGACAGTAAGAGAATTATGCAGTGCTGCCATAACCATGAGTGATAACACTGCGGC
CAACTTACTTCTGACAACGATCGGAGGACCGAAGGAGCTAACCGCTTTTTTGCACAACATGGGGGATCAT
GTAACTCGCCTTGATCGTTGGGAACCGGAGCTGAATGAAGCCATACCAAACGACGAGCGTGACACCACGA
TGCCTGTAGCAATGGCAACAACGTTGCGCAAACTATTAACTGGCGAACTACTTACTCTAGCTTCCCGGCA
ACAATTAATAGACTGGATGGAGGCGGATAAAGTTGCAGGACCACTTCTGCGCTCGGCCCTTCCGGCTGGC
TGGTTTATTGCTGATAAATCTGGAGCCGGTGAGCGTGGGTCTCGCGGTATCATTGCAGCACTGGGGCCAG
ATGGTAAGCCCTCCCGTATCGTAGTTATCTACACGACGGGGAGTCAGGCAACTATGGATGAACGAAATAG
ACAGATCGCTGAGATAGGTGCCTCACTGATTAAGCATTGGTAACTGTCAGACCAAGTTTACTCATATATA
CTTTAGATTGATTTAAAACTTCATTTTTAATTTAAAAGGATCTAGGTGAAGATCCTTTTTGATAATCTCA
TGACCAAAATCCCTTAACGTGAGTTTTCGTTCCACTGAGCGTCAGACCCCGTAGAAAAGATCAAAGGATC
TTCTTGAGATCCTTTTTTTCTGCGCGTAATCTGCTGCTTGCAAACAAAAAAACCACCGCTACCAGCGGTG
GTTTGTTTGCCGGATCAAGAGCTACCAACTCTTTTTCCGAAGGTAACTGGCTTCAGCAGAGCGCAGATAC
CAAATACTGTTCTTCTAGTGTAGCCGTAGTTAGGCCACCACTTCAAGAACTCTGTAGCACCGCCTACATA
CCTCGCTCTGCTAATCCTGTTACCAGTGGCTGCTGCCAGTGGCGATAAGTCGTGTCTTACCGGGTTGGAC
TCAAGACGATAGTTACCGGATAAGGCGCAGCGGTCGGGCTGAACGGGGGGTTCGTGCACACAGCCCAGCT
TGGAGCGAACGACCTACACCGAACTGAGATACCTACAGCGTGAGCTATGAGAAAGCGCCACGCTTCCCGA
AGGGAGAAAGGCGGACAGGTATCCGGTAAGCGGCAGGGTCGGAACAGGAGAGCGCACGAGGGAGCTTCCA
GGGGGAAACGCCTGGTATCTTTATAGTCCTGTCGGGTTTCGCCACCTCTGACTTGAGCGTCGATTTTTGT
GATGCTCGTCAGGGGGGCGGAGCCTATGGAAAAACGCCAGCAACGCGGCCTTTTTACGGTTCCTGGCCTT
TTGCTGGCCTTTTGCTCACATGTCCTGCAGGCAGCTGCGCGCTCGCTCGCTCACTGAGGCCGCCCGGGCG
TCGGGCGACCTTTGGTCGCCCGGCCTCAGTGAGCGAGCGAGCGCGCAGAGAGGGAGTGGCCAACTCCATC
ACTAGGGGTTCCTGCGGCCGCACGCGTTGTAAGAGTAATAATCGGAAACGGCTTCCTGAGTGTTTCCAAG
GAGAGACCCTTGAGCCCCCATGGTGTTCTTCATGCCCACCTTGGACTTTATGGTATGTTCTTCACATAGA
AGGTATGATGCAAGCCTGTCTAGTGCTGAAGCACCCTGCCCATGGGTTCTTCCCAGTGCCAGACTCTTGC
AGTCTGCCTGCAGCCACATGGCTTTCTAACTCTAGCTTCTTGGCTCTTGGTCTCTCTATGAACTTGCAGC
ATGTTGAATGCCAAGGCAGCAGACTTCACTGACAGATTTTTGCTCACCACGTGGCCAGGAAGGATCTGGG
CATGTCCTTCAATGGGATATAGACATCCTGTCCTCCTGCTGGCAGAAATCAGTGGCACCTAAGTTTCTTC
CTCTCCTGAAGTGGCAGGCCTGGCTCTCCACCCGTGGAGCAGGAACAGCTGTGGATCTGTGGGAAAGGAA
GAGTGCTGATTTTCTGTCCCAGTTTTGCTTGGAAACTGAGTGGTCGGAGCTCGGGCTGGGCATAAAAGTC
AGGGCAGAGCCATCTATTGCTTACATTTGCTTCTGGGATCCAGATCTTTCGAAGCTAGCGCTACCGGTCG
CCACCATGGTGAGCAAGGGCGAGGAGCTGTTCACCGGGGTGGTGCCCATCCTGGTCGAGCTGGACGGCGA
CGTAAACGGCCACAAGTTCAGCGTGTCCGGCGAGGGCGAGGGCGATGCCACCTACGGCAAGCTGACCCTG
AAGCTGATCTGCACCACCGGCAAGCTGCCCGTGCCCTGGCCCACCCTCGTGACCACCCTGGGCTACGGCG
TGCAGTGCTTCGCCCGCTACCCCGACCACATGAAGCAGCACGACTTCTTCAAGTCCGCCATGCCCGAAGG
CTACGTCCAGGAGCGCACCATCTTCTTCAAGGACGACGGCAACTACAAGACCCGCGCCGAGGTGAAGTTC
GAGGGCGACACCCTGGTGAACCGCATCGAGCTGAAGGGCATCGACTTCAAGGAGGACGGCAACATCCTGG
GGCACAAGCTGGAGTACAACTACAACAGCCACAACGTCTATATCACCGCCGACAAGCAGAAGAACGGCAT
CAAGGCCAACTTCAAGATCCGCCACAACATCGAGGACGGCGGCGTGCAGCTCGCCGACCACTACCAGCAG
AACACCCCCATCGGCGACGGCCCCGTGCTGCTGCCCGACAACCACTACCTGAGCTACCAGTCCAAGCTGA
GCAAAGACCCCAACGAGAAGCGCGATCACATGGTCCTGCTGGAGTTCGTGACCGCCGCCGGGATCACTCT
CGGCATGGACGAGCTGTACAAGTAAGTCGACGGCGCGCCGCGGCCGCGAATTCGATATCATAATCAACCT
CTGGATTACAAAATTTGTGAAAGATTGACTGGTATTCTTAACTATGTTGCTCCTTTTACGCTATGTGGAT
ACGCTGCTTTAATGCCTTTGTATCATGCTATTGCTTCCCGTATGGCTTTCATTTTCTCCTCCTTGTATAA
ATCCTGGTTAGTTCTTGCCACGGCGGAACTCATCGCCGCCTGCCTTGCCCGCTGCTGGACAGGGGCTCGG
CTGTTGGGCACTGACAATTCCGTGGCTCGAGAGATCTTCGACTGTGCCTTCTAGTTGCCAGCCATCTGTT
GTTTGCCCCTCCCCCGTGCCTTCCTTGACCCTGGAAGGTGCCACTCCCACTGTCCTTTCCTAATAAAATG
AGGAAATTGCATCGCATTGTCTGAGTAGGTGTCATTCTATTCTGGGGGGTGGGGTGGGGCAGGACAGCAA
GGGGGAGGATTGGGAAGACAATAGCAGGCATGAGATCTCACGTGCGGACCGAGCGGCCGCAGGAACCCCT
AGTGATGGAGTTGGCCACTCCCTCTCTGCGCGCTCGCTCGCTCACTGAGGCCGGGCGACCAAAGGTCGCC
CGACGCCCGGGCTTTGCCCGGGCGGCCTCAGTGAGCGAGCGAGCGCGCAGCTGCCTGCAGGGGCGCCTGA
TGCGGTATTTTCTCCTTACGCATCTGTGCGGTATTTCACACCGCATA
[95 nt withheld, positions 4544-4638]
T
[46 nt withheld, positions 4640-4685]
C
[49 nt withheld, positions 4687-4735]
Features (pLannotate 1.2.2; 14 found; start..end, strand, type, name):
    283..332     -  misc_feature   bom (fragment): basis of mobility region from pBR322
    434..469     -  CDS            rop (fragment): Rop protein, which maintains plasmids at low copy number; rop
    564..668     +  promoter       AmpR promoter: bla
    669..1529    +  CDS            AmpR: β-lactamase; bla; confers resistance to ampicillin, carbenicillin, and related antibiotics
   1700..2288    +  rep_origin     ori: high-copy-number ColE1/pMB1/pBR322/pUC origin of replication
   2361..2388    +  repeat_region  AAV2 ITR (fragment): inverted terminal repeat of adeno-associated virus serotype 2 inverted
   2417..2444    +  repeat_region  AAV2 ITR (fragment): inverted terminal repeat of adeno-associated virus serotype 2 inverted
   3102..3818    +  CDS            SYFP2: SYFP2 is a basic (constitutively fluorescent) yellow fluorescent protein published in 2006, derived from Aequorea victoria. It is reported to be a very rapidly-maturing monomer with moderate acid sensitivity.
   3858..4015    +  misc_feature   WPRE (fragment): woodchuck hepatitis virus posttranscriptional regulatory element
   4021..4101    +  misc_feature   WPRE (fragment): woodchuck hepatitis virus posttranscriptional regulatory element
   4118..4229    +  polyA_signal   bGH poly(A) signal: bovine growth hormone polyadenylation signal
   4347..4487    +  repeat_region  AAV2 ITR: inverted terminal repeat of adeno-associated virus serotype 2 inverted
   4492..4543    -  misc_feature   bom (fragment): basis of mobility region from pBR322
   4562..282     +  rep_origin     f1 ori (across the origin) (sequence partly withheld): f1 bacteriophage origin of replication; arrow indicates direction of (+) strand synthesis
