[The description below was written by a language model from this plasmid's Addgene catalogue record and pLannotate feature annotations shown in this document.]
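Description:
AiP1862 - pAAV-AiE2566m-minBG-SYFP2-WPRE-BGHpA is an AAV transfer plasmid built on a pAAV2 backbone, used to package a recombinant adeno-associated virus genome that reports the activity of a candidate brain enhancer. In bacteria it is maintained as a high-copy plasmid through a ColE1/pUC-type origin and selected with ampicillin via the β-lactamase gene and its native promoter. An f1 phage origin and short remnants of the pBR322 bom and rop regions are also present in the backbone. The 4.7 kb sequenced record shows one intact AAV2 inverted terminal repeat downstream of the cassette. Upstream, only two short ITR fragments are annotated, which may reflect how difficult these structured repeats are to sequence and annotate. The recorded growth strain is one commonly chosen to keep repeat-containing plasmids stable.

Between the ITRs, the enhancer AiE2566m sits ahead of a minimal beta-globin promoter (minBG). Neither element is annotated in the feature table, but both presumably occupy the unannotated stretch between the left ITR fragments and the reporter. A minimal promoter has little activity on its own, so expression of the downstream SYFP2, a fast-maturing monomeric yellow fluorescent protein, depends on the enhancer and marks the cells in which that enhancer is active. The WPRE is detected as two fragments, suggesting a shortened variant; this element increases transcript stability and expression. A bovine growth hormone polyadenylation signal terminates the transcript. The enhancer was inserted by Gibson assembly at an SgrAI site that was destroyed in the process.

The construct belongs to a collection of enhancer AAVs designed for genetic access to specific populations of brain cells. The record does not state which cell population AiE2566m targets.
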