Addgene plasmid #214561: AiP1862 - pAAV-AiE2566m-minBG-SYFP2-WPRE-BGHpA
Purpose: AiE2566m is an enhancer sequence, designed to drive AAV-mediated transgene expression in specific populations of brain cells
Depositing lab: Allen Institute for Brain Science & Bosiljka Tasic. Depositing organization: Allen Institute. Publication: A suite of enhancer AAVs and transgenic mouse lines for genetic access to cortical cell types. Ben-Simon Y, Hooper M, Narayan S, Daigle TL, Dwivedi D, Way SW, Oster A, Stafford DA, Mich JK, Taormina MJ, Martinez RA, Opitz-Araya X, Roth JR, Alexander JR, Allen S, Amster A, Arbuckle J, Ayala A, Baker PM, Bakken TE, Barcelli T, Barta S, Bendrick J, Bertagnolli D, Bielstein C, Bishwakarma P, Bowlus J, Boyer G, Brouner K, Casian B, Casper T, Chakka AB, Chakrabarty R, Chance RK, Chavan S, Clark M, Colbert K, Collman F, Daniel S, Departee M, DiValentin P, Donadio N, Dotson N, Egdorf T, Fliss T, Gabitto M, Garcia J, Gary A, Gasperini M, Gloe J, Goldy J, Gore BB, Graybuck L, Greisman N, Haeseleer F, Halterman C, Haradon Z, Hastings SD, Helback O, Ho W, Hockemeyer D, Huang C, Huff S, Hunker A, Johansen N, Jones D, Juneau Z, Kalmbach B, Kannan M, Khem S, Kussick E, Kutsal R, Larsen R, Lee C, Lee AY, Leibly M, Lenz GH, Li S, Liang E, Lusk N, Madigan Z, Malloy J, Malone J, McCue R, Melchor J, Mollenkopf T, Moosman S, Morin E, Newman D, Ng L, Ngo K, Omstead V, Otto S, Oyama A, Pena N, Pham T, Phillips E, Pom CA, Potekhina L, Ransford S, Ray PL, Rette D, Reynoldson C, Rimorin C, Rocha D, Ruiz A, Sanchez REA, Sawyer L, Sedeno-Cortes A, Sevigny JP, Shapovalova N, Shepard N, Shulga L, Sigler AR, Siverts L, Soliman S, Somasundaram S, Staats B, Stewart K, Szelenyi E, Tieu M, Trader C, Tran A, van Velthoven CTJ, Walker M, Wang Y, Weed N, Wirthlin M, Wood T, Wynalda B, Yao Z, Zhou T, Ariza J, Dee N, Reding M, Ronellenfitch K, Mufti S, Sunkin SM, Smith KA, Esposito L, Waters J, Thyagarajan B, Yao S, Lein ES, Zeng H, Levi BP, Ngai J, Ting JT, Tasic B. Cell. 2025 May 16:S0092-8674(25)00513-6. doi: 10.1016/j.cell.2025.05.002. PubMed 40403729.
Backbone
  Vector backbone: pAAV2
  Vector type: AAV
Growth in bacteria
  Bacterial resistance: Ampicillin, 100 μg/mL
  Growth temperature: 37°C
  Growth strain: NEB Stable
  Copy number: High Copy
Gene/Insert
  Gene/Insert name: SYFP2
  Species: Synthetic
  Promoter: minBG
  Cloning method: Gibson Cloning
Terms and licenses: Academic/Nonprofit Terms; Industry Terms: Not Available to Industry
Depositor comments: 5' Cloning Site: SgrAI (destroyed), 3' Cloning Site: SgrAI (destroyed). Please visit https://doi.org/10.1101/2024.06.10.597244 for bioRxiv preprint.
How to cite: AiP1862 - pAAV-AiE2566m-minBG-SYFP2-WPRE-BGHpA was a gift from Allen Institute for Brain Science & Bosiljka Tasic (Addgene plasmid # 214561 ; http://n2t.net/addgene:214561 ; RRID:Addgene_214561)
